Addgene plasmid #134133: pIW069
Purpose: Retroviral expression of GFP-Ska1
Depositing lab: Iain Cheeseman. Depositing organization: Whitehead Institute for Biomedical Research. Publication: Microtubule Tip Tracking by the Spindle and Kinetochore Protein Ska1 Requires Diverse Tubulin-Interacting Surfaces. Monda JK, Whitney IP, Tarasovetc EV, Wilson-Kubalek E, Milligan RA, Grishchuk EL, Cheeseman IM. Curr Biol. 2017 Dec 4;27(23):3666-3675.e6. doi: 10.1016/j.cub.2017.10.018. Epub 2017 Nov 16. PubMed 29153323.
Backbone
  Vector backbone: pJAG98 (pBABEblast)
  Vector type: Mammalian Expression, Retroviral
Growth in bacteria
  Bacterial resistance: Ampicillin, 100 μg/mL
  Growth temperature: 37°C
  Growth strain: NEB Stable
  Copy number: High Copy
Gene/Insert
  Gene/Insert name: GFP-human Ska1 CRISPR/Cas9 hardened
  Species: H. sapiens (human)
  Mutation: CRISPR resistant
  Entrez Gene: SKA1 (a.k.a. C18orf24)
  Tag / fusion protein: GFP (N terminal on insert)
  Cloning method: Restriction Enzyme; 5′ cloning site unknown (unknown if destroyed); 3′ cloning site unknown (unknown if destroyed)
Terms and licenses: Academic/Nonprofit Terms; Industry Terms: Not Available to Industry
How to cite: pIW069 was a gift from Iain Cheeseman (Addgene plasmid # 134133 ; http://n2t.net/addgene:134133 ; RRID:Addgene_134133)
