[The description below was written by a language model from this plasmid's Addgene catalogue record and the feature table of its GenBank file.]
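Description:
pIW069 is a Moloney murine leukemia virus-based retroviral expression vector built on pJAG98, a pBABEblast derivative, for stable delivery of GFP-tagged human Ska1 (SKA1, also known as C18orf24) into mammalian cells. The roughly 6.6 kb circular plasmid is propagated in bacteria through a high-copy ColE1/pUC-type origin and an ampicillin resistance gene (beta-lactamase with its own promoter), both located outside the proviral region.

The transferable region is flanked by two MMLV long terminal repeats and includes the Psi packaging signal plus a truncated gag segment lacking its start codon, which together allow the transcript to be encapsidated when the plasmid is introduced into a packaging cell line. No separate internal promoter is annotated upstream of the insert, so expression presumably comes from the 5′ LTR, as is usual for pBABE vectors. The open reading frame begins with a Kozak consensus and mammalian codon-optimized EGFP, followed by a TEV protease cleavage site and an S-tag, giving an N-terminal localization and affinity tag. The Ska1 coding sequence itself is not annotated in the feature table, but it would lie in the unannotated gap between the S-tag and the SV40 promoter. Downstream, the SV40 enhancer/early promoter (with the embedded SV40 origin) drives blasticidin S deaminase for selection of transduced cells.

The Ska1 sequence is recorded as CRISPR/Cas9 "hardened", meaning it is mutated to resist Cas9 targeting; the specific changes are not given. This suits replacement experiments in which endogenous SKA1 is disrupted while the GFP fusion is retained, in line with the associated study of Ska1 microtubule tip tracking at the spindle and kinetochore.
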