LOCUS       Exported 6601 bp ds-DNA circular SYN 12-MAY-2021
DEFINITION  Retroviral expression of GFP-Ska1.
ACCESSION   .
VERSION     .
KEYWORDS    pIW069
SOURCE      synthetic DNA construct
  ORGANISM  synthetic DNA construct
REFERENCE   1 (bases 1 to 6601)
  AUTHORS   Monda JK, Whitney IP, Tarasovetc EV, Wilson-Kubalek E, Milligan RA,
            Grishchuk EL, Cheeseman IM
  TITLE     Microtubule Tip Tracking by the Spindle and Kinetochore Protein Ska1
            Requires Diverse Tubulin-Interacting Surfaces.
  JOURNAL   Curr Biol. 2017 Dec 4;27(23):3666-3675.e6. doi:
            10.1016/j.cub.2017.10.018. Epub 2017 Nov 16.
  PUBMED    29153323
REFERENCE   2 (bases 1 to 6601)
  AUTHORS   .
  TITLE     Direct Submission
  JOURNAL   Exported May 12, 2021 from SnapGene Server 1.1.58
            http://www.snapgene.com
FEATURES             Location/Qualifiers
     source          1..6601
                     /organism="synthetic DNA construct"
                     /mol_type="other DNA"
     misc_feature    153..352
                     /label=MMLV Psi
                     /note="packaging signal of Moloney murine leukemia virus
                     (MMLV)"
     CDS             553..969
                     /label=gag (truncated)
                     /note="truncated Moloney murine leukemia virus (MMLV) gag
                     gene lacking the start codon"
     primer_bind     899..921
                     /label=pLXSN 5'
                     /note="Murine stem cell virus, forward primer. Also called
                     MSCV"
     primer_bind     937..953
                     /label=pBABE 5'
                     /note="Psi packaging signal, forward primer for pBABE
                     vectors"
     regulatory      1004..1013
                     /regulatory_class="other"
                     /note="vertebrate consensus sequence for strong initiation
                     of translation (Kozak, 1987)"
     CDS             1010..1726
                     /codon_start=1
                     /product="enhanced GFP"
                     /label=EGFP
                     /translation="MVSKGEELFTGVVPILVELDGDVNGHKFSVSGEGEGDATYGKLTL
                     KFICTTGKLPVPWPTLVTTLTYGVQCFSRYPDHMKQHDFFKSAMPEGYVQERTIFFKDD
                     GNYKTRAEVKFEGDTLVNRIELKGIDFKEDGNILGHKLEYNYNSHNVYIMADKQKNGIK
                     VNFKIRHNIEDGSVQLADHYQQNTPIGDGPVLLPDNHYLSTQSALSKDPNEKRDHMVLL
                     EFVTAAGITLGMDELYK"
     CDS             1010..1726
                     /codon_start=1
                     /product="the original enhanced GFP (Yang et al., 1996)"
                     /label=EGFP
                     /note="mammalian codon-optimized"
                     /translation="MVSKGEELFTGVVPILVELDGDVNGHKFSVSGEGEGDATYGKLTL
                     KFICTTGKLPVPWPTLVTTLTYGVQCFSRYPDHMKQHDFFKSAMPEGYVQERTIFFKDD
                     GNYKTRAEVKFEGDTLVNRIELKGIDFKEDGNILGHKLEYNYNSHNVYIMADKQKNGIK
                     VNFKIRHNIEDGSVQLADHYQQNTPIGDGPVLLPDNHYLSTQSALSKDPNEKRDHMVLL
                     EFVTAAGITLGMDELYK"
     primer_bind     complement(1055..1076)
                     /label=EGFP-N
                     /note="EGFP, reverse primer"
     primer_bind     complement(1316..1335)
                     /label=EXFP-R
                     /note="For distinguishing EGFP variants, reverse primer"
     primer_bind     1663..1684
                     /label=EGFP-C
                     /note="EGFP, forward primer"
     CDS             1772..1792
                     /codon_start=1
                     /product="tobacco etch virus (TEV) protease recognition and
                     cleavage site"
                     /label=TEV site
                     /translation="ENLYFQG"
     CDS             1805..1849
                     /codon_start=1
                     /product="affinity and epitope tag derived from pancreatic
                     ribonuclease A"
                     /label=S-Tag
                     /translation="KETAAAKFERQHMDS"
     primer_bind     complement(2797..2817)
                     /label=pBABE 3'
                     /note="SV40 enhancer, reverse primer for pBABE vectors"
     promoter        2802..3131
                     /label=SV40 promoter
                     /note="SV40 enhancer and early promoter"
     rep_origin      2982..3117
                     /label=SV40 ori
                     /note="SV40 origin of replication"
     primer_bind     3044..3063
                     /label=SV40pro-F
                     /note="SV40 promoter/origin, forward primer"
     CDS             3139..3537
                     /codon_start=1
                     /gene="Aspergillus terreus BSD"
                     /product="blasticidin S deaminase"
                     /label=BSD
                     /note="confers resistance to blasticidin"
                     /translation="MAKPLSQEESTLIERATATINSIPISEDYSVASAALSSDGRIFTG
                     VNVYHFTGGPCAELVVLGTAAAAAAGNLTCIVAIGNENRGILSPCGRCRQVLLDLHPGI
                     KAIVKDSDGQPTAVGIRELLPSGYVWEG"
     LTR             3706..4175
                     /note="long terminal repeat from Moloney murine leukemia
                     virus"
     primer_bind     complement(4305..4322)
                     /label=L4440
                     /note="L4440 vector, forward primer"
     rep_origin      complement(4476..5064)
                     /direction=LEFT
                     /label=ori
                     /note="high-copy-number ColE1/pMB1/pBR322/pUC origin of
                     replication"
     primer_bind     complement(4556..4575)
                     /label=pBR322ori-F
                     /note="pBR322 origin, forward primer"
     CDS             complement(5224..6084)
                     /codon_start=1
                     /gene="bla"
                     /product="beta-lactamase"
                     /label=AmpR
                     /note="confers resistance to ampicillin, carbenicillin, and
                     related antibiotics"
                     /translation="MSIQHFRVALIPFFAAFCLPVFAHPETLVKVKDAEDQLGARVGYI
                     ELDLNSGKILESFRPEERFPMMSTFKVLLCGAVLSRIDAGQEQLGRRIHYSQNDLVEYS
                     PVTEKHLTDGMTVRELCSAAITMSDNTAANLLLTTIGGPKELTAFLHNMGDHVTRLDRW
                     EPELNEAIPNDERDTTMPVAMATTLRKLLTGELLTLASRQQLIDWMEADKVAGPLLRSA
                     LPAGWFIADKSGAGERGSRGIIAALGPDGKPSRIVVIYTTGSQATMDERNRQIAEIGAS
                     LIKHW"
     primer_bind     5847..5866
                     /label=Amp-R
                     /note="Ampicillin resistance gene, reverse primer"
     promoter        complement(6085..6189)
                     /gene="bla"
                     /label=AmpR promoter
     LTR             6220..88
                     /note="long terminal repeat from Moloney murine leukemia
                     virus"
ORIGIN
        1 tcttgcagtt gcatccgact tgtggtctcg ctgttccttg ggagggtctc ctctgagtga
       61 ttgactaccc gtcagcgggg gtctttcatt tgggggctcg tccgggatcg ggagacccct
      121 gcccagggac caccgaccca ccaccgggag gcaagctggc cagcaactta tctgtgtctg
      181 tccgattgtc tagtgtctat gactgatttt atgcgcctgc gtcggtacta gttagctaac
      241 tagctctgta tctggcggac ccgtggtgga actgacgagt tctgaacacc cggccgcaac
      301 cctgggagac gtcccaggga ctttgggggc cgtttttgtg gcccgacctg aggaagggag
      361 tcgatgtgga atccgacccc gtcaggatat gtggttctgg taggagacga gaacctaaaa
      421 cagttcccgc ctccgtctga atttttgctt tcggtttgga accgaagccg cgcgtcttgt
      481 ctgctgcagc gctgcagcat cgttctgtgt tgtctctgtc tgactgtgtt tctgtatttg
      541 tctgaaaatt agggccagac tgttaccact cccttaagtt tgaccttagg tcactggaaa
      601 gatgtcgagc ggatcgctca caaccagtcg gtagatgtca agaagagacg ttgggttacc
      661 ttctgctctg cagaatggcc aacctttaac gtcggatggc cgcgagacgg cacctttaac
      721 cgagacctca tcacccaggt taagatcaag gtcttttcac ctggcccgca tggacaccca
      781 gaccaggtcc cctacatcgt gacctgggaa gccttggctt ttgacccccc tccctgggtc
      841 aagccctttg tacaccctaa gcctccgcct cctcttcctc catccgcccc gtctctcccc
      901 cttgaacctc ctcgttcgac cccgcctcga tcctcccttt atccagccct cactccttct
      961 ctaggcgccg gccggatccc agtgtggtgg tacgctaccg gtcgccacca tggtgagcaa
     1021 gggcgaggag ctgttcaccg gggtggtgcc catcctggtc gagctggacg gcgacgtaaa
     1081 cggccacaag ttcagcgtgt ccggcgaggg cgagggcgat gccacctacg gcaagctgac
     1141 cctgaagttc atctgcacca ccggcaagct gcccgtgccc tggcccaccc tcgtgaccac
     1201 cctgacctac ggcgtgcagt gcttcagccg ctaccccgac cacatgaagc agcacgactt
     1261 cttcaagtcc gccatgcccg aaggctacgt ccaggagcgc accatcttct tcaaggacga
     1321 cggcaactac aagacccgcg ccgaggtgaa gttcgagggc gacaccctgg tgaaccgcat
     1381 cgagctgaag ggcatcgact tcaaggagga cggcaacatc ctggggcaca agctggagta
     1441 caactacaac agccacaacg tctatatcat ggccgacaag cagaagaacg gcatcaaggt
     1501 gaacttcaag atccgccaca acatcgagga cggcagcgtg cagctcgccg accactacca
     1561 gcagaacacc cccatcggcg acggccccgt gctgctgccc gacaaccact acctgagcac
     1621 ccagtccgcc ctgagcaaag accccaacga gaagcgcgat cacatggtcc tgctggagtt
     1681 cgtgaccgcc gccgggatca ctctcggcat ggacgagctg tacaagtccg gaggggatcg
     1741 gtggagctcc accggtggcg gccgctctag agagaatctt tattttcagg gcgccgccaa
     1801 attcaaagaa accgctgctg ctaaattcga acgccagcac atggacagcg gaggtggagg
     1861 tactagtctc gagatggcaa gcagcgacct ggagcagctg tgctctcatg ttaatgaaaa
     1921 gattggcaat attaagaaaa ccttatcatt aagaaactgt ggacaagagc ccacactgaa
     1981 gaccgtatta aataaaatag gagatgagat cattgtaata aatgaacttc taaataaatt
     2041 ggaattggaa attcagtatc aagaacaaac caacaattca ctcaaggaac tctgtgaatc
     2101 tcttgaagaa gattacaaag acatagaaca tcttaaagaa aacgttcctt cccatttgcc
     2161 tcaagtaaca gtaacccaga gctgtgttaa gggatcagat cttgatcctg aagaaccaat
     2221 caaagttgaa gaacctgaac ccgtaaagaa gcctcccaaa gagcaaagaa gtattaagga
     2281 aatgccattt ataacttgtg atgagtttaa cggggtgcca agttacatga aatcgcgact
     2341 gacatacaac cagattaatg atgttattaa agaaatcaac aaggcagtaa ttagtaaata
     2401 taaaatccta catcagccaa aaaagtctat gaactctgtg accagaaatc tctatcacag
     2461 atttattgat gaagaaacga aggataccaa aggtcgttat ttcatcgtag aggcagatat
     2521 taaggagttc acaactttga aagctgacaa gaagtttcac gtgttactga atattttacg
     2581 acactgccgg aggctatcag aggtccgagg gggaggttta acacgatacg taataacctg
     2641 accgcgggcc cgggatccac cggatctaga taactgatca taatcagcca taccacattt
     2701 gtagaggttt tacttgcttt aaaaaacctc ccacacctcc ccctgaacct gaaacataaa
     2761 atgaatgcaa ttcgccagca cagtggtcga ccctgtggaa tgtgtgtcag ttagggtgtg
     2821 gaaagtcccc aggctcccca gcaggcagaa gtatgcaaag catgcatctc aattagtcag
     2881 caaccaggtg tggaaagtcc ccaggctccc cagcaggcag aagtatgcaa agcatgcatc
     2941 tcaattagtc agcaaccata gtcccgcccc taactccgcc catcccgccc ctaactccgc
     3001 ccagttccgc ccattctccg ccccatggct gactaatttt ttttatttat gcagaggccg
     3061 aggccgcctc ggcctctgag ctattccaga agtagtgagg aggctttttt ggaggcctag
     3121 gcttttgcaa aaagcttcat ggccaagcct ttgtctcaag aagaatccac cctcattgaa
     3181 agagcaacgg ctacaatcaa cagcatcccc atctctgaag actacagcgt cgccagcgca
     3241 gctctctcta gcgacggccg catcttcact ggtgtcaatg tatatcattt tactggggga
     3301 ccttgtgcag aactcgtggt gctgggcact gctgctgctg cggcagctgg caacctgact
     3361 tgtatcgtcg cgatcggaaa tgagaacagg ggcatcttga gcccctgcgg acggtgccga
     3421 caggtgcttc tcgatctgca tcctgggatc aaagccatag tgaaggacag tgatggacag
     3481 ccgacggcag ttgggattcg tgaattgctg ccctctggtt atgtgtggga gggctaagat
     3541 cgataaaata aaagatttta tttagtctcc agaaaaaggg gggaatgaaa gaccccacct
     3601 gtaggtttgg caagctagct taagtaacgc cattttgcaa ggcatggaaa aatacataac
     3661 tgagaataga gaagttcaga tcaaggtcag gaacagatgg aacagctgaa tatgggccaa
     3721 acaggatatc tgtggtaagc agttcctgcc ccggctcagg gccaagaaca gatggaacag
     3781 ctgaatatgg gccaaacagg atatctgtgg taagcagttc ctgccccggc tcagggccaa
     3841 gaacagatgg tccccagatg cggtccagcc ctcagcagtt tctagagaac catcagatgt
     3901 ttccagggtg ccccaaggac ctgaaatgac cctgtgcctt atttgaacta accaatcagt
     3961 tcgcttctcg cttctgttcg cgcgcttctg ctccccgagc tcaataaaag agcccacaac
     4021 ccctcactcg gggcgccagt cctccgattg actgagtcgc ccgggtaccc gtgtatccaa
     4081 taaaccctct tgcagttgca tccgacttgt ggtctcgctg ttccttggga gggtctcctc
     4141 tgagtgattg actacccgtc agcgggggtc tttcacatgc agcatgtatc aaaattaatt
     4201 tggttttttt tcttaagtat ttacattaaa tggccatagt tgcattaatg aatcggccaa
     4261 cgcgcgggga gaggcggttt gcgtattggg cgctcttccg cttcctcgct cactgactcg
     4321 ctgcgctcgg tcgttcggct gcggcgagcg gtatcagctc actcaaaggc ggtaatacgg
     4381 ttatccacag aatcagggga taacgcagga aagaacatgt gagcaaaagg ccagcaaaag
     4441 gccaggaacc gtaaaaaggc cgcgttgctg gcgtttttcc ataggctccg cccccctgac
     4501 gagcatcaca aaaatcgacg ctcaagtcag aggtggcgaa acccgacagg actataaaga
     4561 taccaggcgt ttccccctgg aagctccctc gtgcgctctc ctgttccgac cctgccgctt
     4621 accggatacc tgtccgcctt tctcccttcg ggaagcgtgg cgctttctca tagctcacgc
     4681 tgtaggtatc tcagttcggt gtaggtcgtt cgctccaagc tgggctgtgt gcacgaaccc
     4741 cccgttcagc ccgaccgctg cgccttatcc ggtaactatc gtcttgagtc caacccggta
     4801 agacacgact tatcgccact ggcagcagcc actggtaaca ggattagcag agcgaggtat
     4861 gtaggcggtg ctacagagtt cttgaagtgg tggcctaact acggctacac tagaagaaca
     4921 gtatttggta tctgcgctct gctgaagcca gttaccttcg gaaaaagagt tggtagctct
     4981 tgatccggca aacaaaccac cgctggtagc ggtggttttt ttgtttgcaa gcagcagatt
     5041 acgcgcagaa aaaaaggatc tcaagaagat cctttgatct tttctacggg gtctgacgct
     5101 cagtggaacg aaaactcacg ttaagggatt ttggtcatga gattatcaaa aaggatcttc
     5161 acctagatcc ttttgcggcc gcaaatcaat ctaaagtata tatgagtaaa cttggtctga
     5221 cagttaccaa tgcttaatca gtgaggcacc tatctcagcg atctgtctat ttcgttcatc
     5281 catagttgcc tgactccccg tcgtgtagat aactacgata cgggagggct taccatctgg
     5341 ccccagtgct gcaatgatac cgcgagaccc acgctcaccg gctccagatt tatcagcaat
     5401 aaaccagcca gccggaaggg ccgagcgcag aagtggtcct gcaactttat ccgcctccat
     5461 ccagtctatt aattgttgcc gggaagctag agtaagtagt tcgccagtta atagtttgcg
     5521 caacgttgtt gccattgcta caggcatcgt ggtgtcacgc tcgtcgtttg gtatggcttc
     5581 attcagctcc ggttcccaac gatcaaggcg agttacatga tcccccatgt tgtgcaaaaa
     5641 agcggttagc tccttcggtc ctccgatcgt tgtcagaagt aagttggccg cagtgttatc
     5701 actcatggtt atggcagcac tgcataattc tcttactgtc atgccatccg taagatgctt
     5761 ttctgtgact ggtgagtact caaccaagtc attctgagaa tagtgtatgc ggcgaccgag
     5821 ttgctcttgc ccggcgtcaa tacgggataa taccgcgcca catagcagaa ctttaaaagt
     5881 gctcatcatt ggaaaacgtt cttcggggcg aaaactctca aggatcttac cgctgttgag
     5941 atccagttcg atgtaaccca ctcgtgcacc caactgatct tcagcatctt ttactttcac
     6001 cagcgtttct gggtgagcaa aaacaggaag gcaaaatgcc gcaaaaaagg gaataagggc
     6061 gacacggaaa tgttgaatac tcatactctt cctttttcaa tattattgaa gcatttatca
     6121 gggttattgt ctcatgagcg gatacatatt tgaatgtatt tagaaaaata aacaaatagg
     6181 ggttccgcgc acatttcccc gaaaagtgcc acctgcagcc tgaatatggg ccaaacagga
     6241 tatctgtggt aagcagttcc tgccccggct cagggccaag aacagatgga acagctgaat
     6301 atgggccaaa caggatatct gtggtaagca gttcctgccc cggctcaggg ccaagaacag
     6361 atggtcccca gatgcggtcc agccctcagc agtttctaga gaaccatcag atgtttccag
     6421 ggtgccccaa ggacctgaaa tgaccctgtg ccttatttga actaaccaat cagttcgctt
     6481 ctcgcttctg ttcgcgcgct tctgctcccc gagctcaata aaagagccca caacccctca
     6541 ctcggggcgc cagtcctccg attgactgag tcgcccgggt acccgtgtat ccaataaacc
     6601 c
//
